Addgene plasmid #65335: pMV-TRP1
Purpose: standard plasmids for exogenus pathway assembly haboring yeast auxotrophic marker TRP1 which could be released and ligated to series of TUs
Depositing lab: Junbiao Dai. Depositing organization: Tsinghua University. Publication: YeastFab: the design and construction of standard biological parts for metabolic engineering in Saccharomyces cerevisiae. Guo Y, Dong J, Zhou T, Auxillos J, Li T, Zhang W, Wang L, Shen Y, Luo Y, Zheng Y, Lin J, Chen GQ, Wu Q, Cai Y, Dai J. Nucleic Acids Res. 2015 May 8. pii: gkv464. 10.1093/nar/gkv464 PubMed 25956650.
Backbone
  Vector backbone: pMV
  Vector type: Synthetic Biology
Growth in bacteria
  Bacterial resistance: Ampicillin, 100 μg/mL
  Growth temperature: 37°C
  Growth strain: DH5alpha
  Copy number: High Copy
Gene/Insert
  Gene/Insert name: TRP1
  Species: S. cerevisiae (budding yeast)
  Insert size (bp): 1062
  Cloning method: Unknown
  Sequencing primers: 5′ M13-F20; 3′ M13 Reverse
Terms and licenses: Academic/Nonprofit Terms; Industry Terms: Not Available to Industry
How to cite: pMV-TRP1 was a gift from Junbiao Dai (Addgene plasmid # 65335 ; http://n2t.net/addgene:65335 ; RRID:Addgene_65335)
