[The description below was written by a language model from this plasmid's Addgene catalogue record and pLannotate feature annotations shown in this document.]
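Description:
pMV-TRP1 is a small (about 3.2 kb) synthetic biology parts plasmid built on the pMV backbone, belonging to a standardized toolkit for assembling exogenous metabolic pathways in Saccharomyces cerevisiae. It is a bacterial storage and donor vector rather than a yeast shuttle plasmid. The annotated features include a high-copy ColE1/pUC-type origin of replication and an ampicillin resistance gene (β-lactamase) driven by its own promoter, for propagation and selection in E. coli. No yeast replication origin or centromere is annotated, which is consistent with the plasmid serving only as a source of a DNA part.

The payload is a 1,062 bp S. cerevisiae TRP1 cassette. Within it, the feature table identifies the TRP1 coding sequence, encoding phosphoribosylanthranilate isomerase of the tryptophan biosynthesis pathway, immediately downstream of its native TRP1 promoter. This gene complements trp1 auxotrophy, allowing selection of yeast transformants on medium lacking tryptophan. According to the record, the marker is designed to be released from the plasmid and ligated to a series of transcription units (TUs), so that a multi-gene pathway assembly carries a selectable marker. The enzymes or sites used for release are not stated, and the cloning method is listed as unknown. Two short matches annotated as bom fragments lie on either side of the cassette, and a small lacZα remnant lies nearby; these are likely incidental sequence matches or vector leftovers rather than functional elements. M13 forward and reverse primer sites are listed for sequencing the insert.
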