Features (pLannotate 1.2.2; 8 found; start..end, strand, type, name):
    118..138     -  CDS            lacZα (fragment): LacZα fragment of β-galactosidase; lacZ fragment
    172..195     -  misc_feature   bom (fragment): basis of mobility region from pBR322
    246..920     -  CDS            TRP1: phosphoribosylanthranilate isomerase, required for tryptophan biosynthesis; S. cerevisiae TRP1; yeast auxotrophic marker
    921..1068    -  promoter       TRP1 promoter: S. cerevisiae TRP1
   1206..1229    -  misc_feature   bom (fragment): basis of mobility region from pBR322
   1461..2049    -  rep_origin     ori: high-copy-number ColE1/pMB1/pBR322/pUC origin of replication
   2220..3080    -  CDS            AmpR: β-lactamase; bla; confers resistance to ampicillin, carbenicillin, and related antibiotics
   3081..26      -  promoter       AmpR promoter (across the origin): bla
>Addgene plasmid #65335 | pMV-TRP1 | depositor full sequence | sequence record 110568 | Full Sequence
AAAAATAAACAAATAGGGGTTCCGCGCACATTTCCCCGAAAAGTGCCACCTGACGTCTAAGAAACCATTA
TTATCATGACATTAACCTATAAAAATAGGCGTATCACGAGGCCCTTTCGTTGTAAAACGACGGCCAGTCG
TCTCGATCCGCAGTGTCTTGCGTCTCTTGAGCTGTGCGGTATTTCACACCGCATAGATCGGCAAGTGCAC
AAACAATACTTAAATAAATACTACTCAGTAATAACCTATTTCTTAGCATTTTTGACGAAATTTGCTATTT
TGTTAGAGTCTTTTACACCATTTGTCTCCACACCTCCGCTTACATCAACACCAATAACGCCATTTAATCT
AAGCGCATCACCAACATTTTCTGGCGTCAGTCCACCAGCTAACATAAAATGTAAGCTTTCGGGGCTCTCT
TGCCTTCCAACCCAGTCAGAAATCGAGTTCCAATCCAAAAGTTCACCTGTCCCACCTGCTTCTGAATCAA
ACAAGGGAATAAACGAATGAGGTTTCTGTGAAGCTGCACTGAGTAGTATGTTGCAGTCTTTTGGAAATAC
GAGTCTTTTAATAACTGGCAAACCGAGGAACTCTTGGTATTCTTGCCACGACTCATCTCCATGCAGTTGG
ACGATATCAATGCCGTAATCATTGACCAGAGCCAAAACATCCTCCTTAGGTTGATTACGAAACACGCCAA
CCAAGTATTTCGGAGTGCCTGAACTATTTTTATATGCTTTTACAAGACTTGAAATTTTCCTTGCAATAAC
CGGGTCAATTGTTCTCTTTCTATTGGGCACACATATAATACCCAGCAAGTCAGCATCGGAATCTAGAGCA
CATTCTGCGGCCTCTGTGCTCTGCAAGCCGCAAACTTTCACCAATGGACCAGAACTACCTGTGAAATTAA
TAACAGACATACTCCAAGCTGCCTTTGTGTGCTTAATCACGTATACTCACGTGCTCAATAGTCACCAATG
CCCTCCCTCTTGGCCCTCTCCTTTTCTTTTTTCGACCGAATTAATTCTTAATCGGCAAAAAAAGAAAAGC
TCCGGATCAAGATTGTACGTAAGGTGACAAGCTATTTTTCAATAAAGAATATCTTCCACTACTGCCATCT
GGCGTCATAACTGCAAAGTACACATATATTACGATGCTGTTCTATTAAATGCTTCCTATATTATATATAT
AGTAATGTCGTGATCTATGGTGCACTCTCAGTACAATCTCGCTAGAGACGGAGTCACTGCCAACCGAGAC
GGTCATAGCTGTTTCCTGTGTGCCGCTTCCTCGCTCACTGACTCGCTGCGCTCGGTCGTTCGGCTGCGGC
GAGCGGTATCAGCTCACTCAAAGGCGGTAATACGGTTACCCACAGAATCAGGGGATAACGCAGGAAAGAA
CATGTGAGCAAAAGGCCAGCAAAAGGCCAGGAACCGTAAAAAGGCCGCGTTGCTGGCGTTTTTCCATAGG
CTCCGCCCCCCTGACGAGCATCACAAAAATCGACGCTCAAGTCAGAGGTGGCGAAACCCGACAGGACTAT
AAAGATACCAGGCGTTTCCCCCTGGAAGCTCCCTCGTGCGCTCTCCTGTTCCGACCCTGCCGCTTACCGG
ATACCTGTCCGCCTTTCTCCCTTCGGGAAGCGTGGCGCTTTCTCAATGCTCACGCTGTAGGTATCTCAGT
TCGGTGTAGGTCGTTCGCTCCAAGCTGGGCTGTGTGCACGAACCCCCCGTTCAGCCCGACCGCTGCGCCT
TATCCGGTAACTATCGTCTTGAGTCCAACCCGGTAAGACACGACTTATCGCCACTGGCAGCAGCCACTGG
TAACAGGATTAGCAGAGCGAGGTATGTAGGCGGTGCTACAGAGTTCTTGAAGTGGTGGCCTAACTACGGC
TACACTAGAAGGACAGTATTTGGTATCTGCGCTCTGCTGAAGCCAGTTACCTTCGGAAAAAGAGTTGGTA
GCTCTTGATCCGGCAAACAAACCACCGCTGGTAGCGGTGGTTTTTTTGTTTGCAAGCAGCAGATTACGCG
CAGAAAAAAAGGATCTCAAGAAGATCCTTTGATCTTTTCTACGGGGTCTGACGCTCAGTGGAACGAAAAC
TCACGTTAAGGGATTTTGGTCATGAGATTATCAAAAAGGATCTTCACCTAGATCCTTTTAAATTAAAAAT
GAAGTTTTAAATCAATCTAAAGTATATATGAGTAAACTTGGTCTGACAGTTACCAATGCTTAATCAGTGA
GGCACCTATCTCAGCGATCTGTCTATTTCGTTCATCCATAGTTGCCTGACTCCCCGTCGTGTAGATAACT
ACGATACGGGAGGGCTTACCATCTGGCCCCAGTGCTGCAATAATACCGCGGGACCCACGCTCACCGGCTC
CAGATTTATCAGCAATAAACCAGCCAGCCGGAAGGGCCGAGCGCAGAAGTGGTCCTGCAACTTTATCCGC
CTCCATCCAGTCTATTAATTGTTGCCGGGAAGCTAGAGTAAGTAGTTCGCCAGTTAATAGTTTGCGCAAC
GTTGTTGCCATCGCTACAGGCATCGTGGTGTCACGCTCGTCGTTTGGTATGGCTTCATTCAGCTCCGGTT
CCCAACGATCAAGGCGAGTTACATGATCCCCCATGTTGTGCAAAAAAGCGGTTAGCTCCTTCGGTCCTCC
GATCGTTGTCAGAAGTAAGTTGGCCGCCGTGTTATCACTCATGGTTATGGCAGCACTACATAATTCTCTT
ACTGTCATGCCATCCGTAAGATGCTTTTCTGTGACTGGTGAGTACTCAACCAAGTCATTCTGAGAATAGT
GTATGCGGCGACCGAGTTGCTCTTGCCCGGCGTCAATACGGGATAATACCGCGCCACATAGCAGAACTTT
AAAAGTGCTCATCATTGGAAAACGTTCTTCGGGGCGAAAACTCTCAAGGATCTTACCGCTGTTGAGATCC
AGTTCGATGTAACCCACTCGTGCACCCAACTGATCTTCAGCATCTTTTACTTTCACCAGCGTTTCTGGGT
GAGCAAAAACAGGAAGGCAAAATGCCGCAAAAAAGGGAATAAGGGCGACACGGAAATGTTGAATACTCAT
ACTCTTCCTTTTTCAATATTATTGAAGCATTTATCAGGGTTATTGTCTCATGAGCGGATACATATTTGAA
TGTATTTAG
