>Addgene plasmid #65335 | pMV-TRP1 | addgene partial sequence | sequence record 138585 | M13-F20 5'-TGTAAAACGACGGCCAGT-3'
GCGTCTCTTGAGCTGTGCGGTATTTCACACCGCATAGATCGGCAAGTGCACAAACAATACTTAAATAAAT
ACTACTCAGTAATAACCTATTTCTTAGCATTTTTGACGAAATTTGCTATTTTGTTAGAGTCTTTTACACC
ATTTGTCTCCACACCTCCGCTTACATCAACACCAATAACGCCATTTAATCTAAGCGCATCACCAACATTT
TCTGGCGTCAGTCCACCAGCTAACATAAAATGTAAGCTTTCGGGGCTCTCTTGCCTTCCAACCCAGTCAG
AAATCGAGTTCCAATCCAAAAGTTCACCTGTCCCACCTGCTTCTGAATCAAACAAGGGAATAAACGAATG
AGGTTTCTGTGAAGCTGCACTGAGTAGTATGTTGCAGTCTTTTGGAAATACGAGTCTTTTAATAACTGGC
AAACCGAGGAACTCTTGGTATTCTTGCCACGACTCATCTCCATGCAGTTGGACGATATCAATGCCGTAAT
CATTGACCAGAGCCAAAACATCCTCCTTAGGTTGATTACGAAACACGCCAACCAAGTATTTCGGAGTGCC
TGAACTATTTTTATATGCTTTTACAAGACTTGAAATTTTCCTTGCAATAACCGGGTCAATTGTTCTCTTT
CTATTGGGCACACATATAATACCCAGCAAGTCAGCATCGGAATCTAGAGCACATTCTGCGGCCTCTGTGC
TCTGCAAGCCGCAAACTTTCACCAATGGACCAGAACTACCTGTGAAATTAATAACAGACATACTCCAAGC
TGCCTTTGTGTGCTTAATCACGTATACTCACGTGCTCAATAGTCACCAATGCC
