>Addgene plasmid #65335 | pMV-TRP1 | addgene partial sequence | sequence record 138724 | M13-Rev 5'-CAGGAAACAGCTATGACC-3'
CTGAGAGTGCACCATAGATCACGACATTACTATATATATAATATAGGAAGCATTTAATAGAACAGCATCG
TAATATATGTGTACTTTGCAGTTATGACGCCAGATGGCAGTAGTGGAAGATATTCTTTATTGAAAAATAG
CTTGTCACCTTACGTACAATCTTGATCCGGAGCTTTTCTTTTTTTGCCGATTAAGAATTAATTCGGTCGA
AAAAAGAAAAGGAGAGGGCCAAGAGGGAGGGCATTGGTGACTATTGAGCACGTGAGTATACGTGATTAAG
CACACAAAGGCAGCTTGGAGTATGTCTGTTATTAATTTCACAGGTAGTTCTGGTCCATTGGTGAAAGTTT
GCGGCTTGCAGAGCACAGAGGCCGCAGAATGTGCTCTAGATTCCGATGCTGACTTGCTGGGTATTATATG
TGTGCCCAATAGAAAGAGAACAATTGACCCGGTTATTGCAAGGAAAATTTCAAGTCTTGTAAAAGCATAT
AAAAATAGTTCAGGCACTCCGAAATACTTGGTTGGCGTGTTTCGTAATCAACCTAAGGAGGATGTTTTGG
CTCTGGTCAATGATTACGGCATTGATATCGTCCAACTGCATGGAGATGAGTCGTGGCAAGAATACCAAGA
GTTCCTCGGTTTGCCAGTTATTAAAAGACTCGTATTTCCAAAAGACTGCAACATACTACTCAGTGCAGCT
TCACAGAAACCTCATTCGTTTATTCCCTTGTTTGATTCAGAAGCAGGTGGGACAGGTGAACTTTTGGATT
GGAACTCGATTTCTGACTGG
